Addgene plasmid #229348: pXTK111 [Term_nptII_PartType10]
Purpose: XanthoMoClo Golden Gate Part Plasmid for cloning, contains Term_nptII_PartType10
Depositing lab: Michael Springer. Depositing organization: Harvard Medical School. Publication: XanthoMoClo horizontal line A Robust Modular Cloning Genetic Toolkit for the Genera Xanthobacter and Roseixanthobacter. Soltysiak MPM, Ory ALH, Lee AD, Christophersen CE, Jalihal AP, Springer M. ACS Synth Biol. 2025 Apr 18;14(4):1173-1190. doi: 10.1021/acssynbio.4c00806. Epub 2025 Mar 13. PubMed 40080684.
Backbone
  Vector backbone: pXTK
  Vector type: Bacterial Expression
Growth in bacteria
  Bacterial resistance: Ampicillin, 100 μg/mL
  Growth temperature: 37°C
  Growth strain: DH5alpha
  Copy number: Low Copy
Gene/Insert
  Gene/Insert name: nptII Terminator (alt name: Term_nptII_PartType10)
  Species: Synthetic
  Cloning method: Restriction Enzyme; 5′ cloning site unknown (unknown if destroyed)
Terms and licenses: Academic/Nonprofit Terms; Industry Terms: Not Available to Industry
How to cite: pXTK111 [Term_nptII_PartType10] was a gift from Michael Springer (Addgene plasmid # 229348 ; http://n2t.net/addgene:229348 ; RRID:Addgene_229348)
