[The description below was written by a language model from this plasmid's Addgene catalogue record and pLannotate feature annotations shown in this document.]
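Description:
pXTK111 [Term_nptII_PartType10] is a small (about 1.9 kb) Golden Gate part plasmid from the XanthoMoClo modular cloning toolkit, which was developed for genetic engineering of the bacterial genera Xanthobacter and Roseixanthobacter. It is built on the pXTK backbone and is catalogued as a bacterial expression vector, although its role is to store a single standardized part rather than to express anything itself. It is propagated in E. coli using a ColE1/pMB1/pUC-type origin of replication. The annotation describes this origin as high-copy, whereas the catalogue entry lists the plasmid as low copy, and the record does not resolve this discrepancy. Selection is by ampicillin, through a TEM-type beta-lactamase (bla) gene driven by its native AmpR promoter and followed by the bacteriophage fd central terminator.

The payload is a synthetic nptII terminator, designated as a Type 10 part in the toolkit's assembly hierarchy. The automated feature table does not label a terminator at the insert position. Instead, it reports a roughly 165 bp fragment matching the bleomycin-binding protein gene ble, located between the origin and the AmpR promoter. This probably reflects the insert's origin, since ble lies immediately downstream of nptII in the Tn5 resistance operon, so sequence following nptII would overlap it, but the record does not say so explicitly. The Type IIS restriction sites and overhangs that define the part are not annotated, and the cloning sites are listed as unknown. The plasmid is intended as a donor of this terminator part in Golden Gate assemblies, presumably to terminate transcription of a selection-marker cassette in multi-part constructs.
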