Features (pLannotate 1.2.2; 5 found; start..end, strand, type, name):
      1..589     +  rep_origin     ori: high-copy-number ColE1/pMB1/pBR322/pUC origin of replication
    640..804     +  CDS            ble (fragment): BLE_KLEPN - Experimental evidence at protein level: Swiss-Prot protein existence level 1. Binding protein with a strong affinity to the bleomycin family of antibiotics. Binds to CL990; an antimitotic-antibiotic compound. From Klebsiella pneumoniae.
    847..938     +  promoter       AmpR promoter: bla
    939..1796    +  CDS            bla: BLAT_ECOLX - Experimental evidence at protein level: Swiss-Prot protein existence level 1. TEM-type are the most prevalent beta-lactamases in enterobacteria; they hydrolyze the beta-lactam bond in susceptible beta-lactam antibiotics, thus conferring resistance to penicillins and cephalosporins. TEM-3 and TEM-4 are capable of hydrolyzing cefotaxime and ceftazidime. TEM-5 is capable of hydrolyzing ceftazidime. TEM-6 is capable of hydrolyzing ceftazidime and aztreonam. TEM-8/CAZ-2, TEM- 16/CAZ-7 and TEM-24/CAZ-6 are markedly active against ceftazidime. IRT- 4 shows resistance to beta-lactamase in
   1803..1842    +  terminator     fd terminator: central terminator from bacteriophage fd (Otsuka and Kunisawa, 1982)
>Addgene plasmid #229348 | pXTK111 [Term_nptII_PartType10] | addgene full sequence | sequence record 464831 | Addgene NGS Result
TTGAGATCCTTTTTTTCTGCGCGTAATCTGCTGCTTGCAAACAAAAAAACCACCGCTACCAGCGGTGGTT
TGTTTGCCGGATCAAGAGCTACCAACTCTTTTTCCGAAGGTAACTGGCTTCAGCAGAGCGCAGATACCAA
ATACTGTTCTTCTAGTGTAGCCGTAGTTAGGCCACCACTTCAAGAACTCTGTAGCACCGCCTACATACCT
CGCTCTGCTAATCCTGTTACCAGTGGCTGCTGCCAGTGGCGATAAGTCGTGTCTTACCGGGTTGGACTCA
AGACGATAGTTACCGGATAAGGCGCAGCGGTCGGGCTGAACGGGGGGTTCGTGCACACAGCCCAGCTTGG
AGCGAACGACCTACACCGAACTGAGATACCTACAGCGTGAGCTATGAGAAAGCGCCACGCTTCCCGAAGG
GAGAAAGGCGGACAGGTATCCGGTAAGCGGCAGGGTCGGAACAGGAGAGCGCACGAGGGAGCTTCCAGGG
GGAAACGCCTGGTATCTTTATAGTCCTGTCGGGTTTCGCCACCTCTGACTTGAGCGTCGATTTTTGTGAT
GCTCGTCAGGGGGGCGGAGCCTATGGAAAAACGCCAGCAACGCGAGTCGGTCTCTATCTGCGGGACTCTG
GGGTTCGAAATGACCGACCAAGCGACGCCCAACCTGCCATCACGAGATTTCGATTCCACCGCCGCCTTCT
ATGAAAGGTTGGGCTTCGGAATCGTTTTCCGGGACGCCGGCTGGATGATCCTCCAGCGCGGGGATCTCAT
GCTGGAGTTCTTCGCCCACCCCTACATGAGACCAGAGTAGCCCGCCTAATGAGCGGGCTTTTTTTTAATT
CCCCTATTTGTTTATTTTTCTAAATACATTCAAATATGTATCCGCTCATGAGACAATAACCCTGATAAAT
GCTTCAATAATATTGAAAAAGGAAGAGTATGAGCATTCAGCATTTTCGTGTGGCGCTGATTCCGTTTTTT
GCGGCGTTTTGCCTGCCGGTGTTTGCGCATCCGGAAACCCTGGTGAAAGTGAAAGATGCGGAAGATCAAC
TGGGTGCGCGCGTGGGCTATATTGAACTGGATCTGAACAGCGGCAAAATTCTGGAATCTTTTCGTCCGGA
AGAACGTTTTCCGATGATGAGCACCTTTAAAGTGCTGCTGTGCGGTGCGGTTCTGAGCCGTGTGGATGCG
GGCCAGGAACAACTGGGCCGTCGTATTCATTATAGCCAGAACGATCTGGTGGAATATAGCCCGGTGACCG
AAAAACATCTGACCGATGGCATGACCGTGCGTGAACTGTGCAGCGCGGCGATTACCATGAGCGATAACAC
CGCGGCGAACCTGCTGCTGACGACCATTGGCGGTCCGAAAGAACTGACCGCGTTTCTGCATAACATGGGC
GATCATGTGACCCGTCTGGATCGTTGGGAACCGGAACTGAACGAAGCGATTCCGAACGATGAACGTGATA
CCACCATGCCGGCAGCAATGGCGACCACCCTGCGTAAACTGCTGACGGGTGAGCTGCTGACCCTGGCAAG
CCGCCAGCAACTGATTGATTGGATGGAAGCGGATAAAGTGGCGGGTCCGCTGCTGCGTAGCGCGCTGCCG
GCTGGCTGGTTTATTGCGGATAAAAGCGGTGCGGGCGAACGTGGCAGCCGTGGCATTATTGCGGCGCTGG
GCCCGGATGGTAAACCGAGCCGTATTGTGGTGATTTATACCACCGGCAGCCAGGCGACGATGGATGAACG
TAACCGTCAGATTGCGGAAATTGGCGCGAGCCTGATTAAACATTGGTAAACCGATACAATTAAAGGCTCC
TTTTGGAGCCTTTTTTTTTGGACGACCCTTGTCAGATCAAAGGATCTTC
